Addgene plasmid #229033: pTE5426
Purpose: tetO-phi29 DNA polymerase wild-type reporter: PT7-tetO-B0035-p2 wt-T7 terminator, AmpR
Depositing lab: Tobias Erb. Depositing organization: Max Planck Institute for Terrestrial Microbiology. Publication: Genetically encoded control of in vitro transcription-translation coupled DNA replication. Barthel S, Hoffmann-Becking M, Karimov IG, Erb TJ. bioRxiv 2025.07.08.663768; doi: 10.1101/2025.07.08.663768.
Backbone
  Vector backbone: pME_Cp_0_7-8_001
  Vector type: Bacterial Expression
Growth in bacteria
  Bacterial resistance: Ampicillin, 100 μg/mL
  Growth temperature: 37°C
  Growth strain: DH5alpha
  Copy number: Unknown
Gene/Insert
  Gene/Insert name: PT7-tetO-B0035-phi29 DNAP wt-T7term
  Promoter: PT7-tetO
  Cloning method: Golden Gate
  Sequencing primers: 5′ CGGTTCCTGGCCTTTTGC; 3′ GATAGGTGCCTCACTGATTAAGC
Terms and licenses: Academic/Nonprofit Terms; Industry Terms: Not Available to Industry
Depositor comments: Please visit https://doi.org/10.1101/2025.07.08.663768 bioRxiv preprint.
How to cite: pTE5426 was a gift from Tobias Erb (Addgene plasmid # 229033 ; http://n2t.net/addgene:229033 ; RRID:Addgene_229033)
