[The description below was written by a language model from this plasmid's Addgene catalogue record and pLannotate feature annotations shown in this document.]
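Description:
pTE5426 is a small (about 3.7 kb) bacterial expression plasmid built by Golden Gate assembly in the pME_Cp_0_7-8_001 backbone. It is propagated in E. coli through a ColE1/pUC-type origin of replication, which is annotated as high-copy although the catalogue lists copy number as unknown. Selection is by ampicillin, using a β-lactamase gene driven by its native bla promoter.

The payload is a single transcription unit described as PT7-tetO-B0035-p2 wt-T7 terminator. A bacteriophage T7 promoter is followed immediately by a tet operator element, which the annotation software picked up as a fragment of the PLtetO-1 promoter. In this arrangement, transcription by T7 RNA polymerase should be blockable by TetR bound at the operator and relieved by a tetracycline-type inducer. Neither TetR nor T7 RNA polymerase appears in the feature table, so both would have to be supplied separately. Downstream, the B0035 ribosome binding site named in the record (not separately annotated) directs translation of the wild-type phi29 DNA polymerase, gene 2 of the phage. This enzyme is a highly processive, high-fidelity, strand-displacing polymerase that carries out protein-primed replication of the phage genome. A T7 terminator closes the unit. No tags or fluorescent reporters are annotated.

The depositor calls the plasmid a tetO-phi29 DNA polymerase wild-type "reporter". The associated work concerns genetically encoded control of in vitro transcription-translation coupled DNA replication. The construct therefore appears intended for cell-free systems in which repressor-regulated expression of the polymerase gates DNA replication, making replication the readout of the regulatory input.
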