Features (pLannotate 1.2.2; 7 found; start..end, strand, type, name):
      2..1717    +  CDS            2: DPOL_BPPH2 - Experimental evidence at protein level: Swiss-Prot protein existence level 1. Polymerase responsible for protein-primed viral DNA replication by strand displacement with high processivity and fidelity (PubMed:3863101) (PubMed:2498321). To start replication, the DNA polymerase forms a heterodimer with a free primer terminal protein (TP), recognizes the replication origins at both 5' ends of the linear chromosome, and initiates replication using as primer the OH-group of Ser-232 of the TP (PubMed:22210885). This polymerase possesses three enzymatic activities: DNA synthesis (polymer
   1727..1773    +  terminator     T7 terminator: transcription terminator for bacteriophage T7 RNA polymerase
   1895..2755    -  CDS            AmpR: β-lactamase; bla; confers resistance to ampicillin, carbenicillin, and related antibiotics
   2756..2860    -  promoter       AmpR promoter: bla
   2963..3551    +  rep_origin     ori: high-copy-number ColE1/pMB1/pBR322/pUC origin of replication
   3678..3696    +  promoter       T7 promoter: promoter for bacteriophage T7 RNA polymerase
   3698..3721    +  promoter       PLtetO-1 promoter (fragment): modified phage lambda PL promoter with tet operator sites (Lutz and Bujard, 1997)
>Addgene plasmid #229033 | pTE5426 | addgene full sequence | sequence record 462971 | Addgene NGS Result
AATGCCGCGTAAAATGTACAGCTGCGATTTTGAAACGACGACGAAAGTTGAAGATTGCCGTGTCTGGGCC
TATGGTTATATGAACATCGAAGACCATTCAGAATATAAAATTGGCAACTCGCTGGATGAATTTATGGCGT
GGGTGCTGAAAGTTCAGGCCGACCTGTACTTCCACAATCTGAAATTTGATGGTGCGTTCATTATCAACTG
GCTGGAACGTAATGGCTTTAAATGGAGCGCCGATGGTCTGCCGAACACCTATAATACGATTATCTCTCGT
ATGGGCCAATGGTATATGATTGATATCTGCCTGGGCTACAAAGGTAAACGCAAAATTCATACCGTGATCT
ATGACAGCCTGAAAAAACTGCCGTTTCCGGTGAAGAAAATTGCGAAAGATTTCAAACTGACCGTCCTGAA
AGGCGATATTGACTATCACAAAGAACGTCCGGTTGGTTACAAAATCACGCCGGAAGAATATGCGTACATT
AAAAACGATATCCAGATTATCGCAGAAGCTCTGCTGATTCAGTTTAAACAAGGCCTGGATCGCATGACCG
CCGGCAGTGACTCCCTGAAAGGTTTCAAAGATATCATCACCACGAAAAAATTTAAGAAAGTGTTCCCGAC
CCTGAGCCTGGGTCTGGATAAAGAAGTTCGTTATGCATACCGCGGCGGTTTTACGTGGCTGAACGACCGT
TTCAAAGAAAAAGAAATTGGCGAGGGTATGGTCTTTGATGTGAATAGTCTGTATCCGGCTCAGATGTACT
CCCGCCTGCTGCCGTATGGCGAACCGATCGTTTTCGAGGGTAAATATGTCTGGGATGAAGACTACCCGCT
GCATATTCAGCACATCCGTTGTGAATTTGAACTGAAAGAAGGCTATATTCCGACCATTCAAATCAAACGT
AGCCGCTTCTATAAGGGTAACGAATACCTGAAAAGCTCTGGCGGTGAAATCGCAGACCTGTGGCTGAGTA
ACGTCGATCTGGAACTGATGAAAGAACATTACGATCTGTACAACGTTGAATACATCTCCGGCCTGAAATT
TAAAGCCACCACGGGTCTGTTTAAAGATTTCATTGACAAATGGACCTACATCAAAACCACGTCTGAAGGT
GCAATCAAACAGCTGGCTAAACTGATGCTGAACAGCCTGTATGGCAAATTTGCATCTAATCCGGATGTTA
CCGGTAAAGTCCCGTACCTGAAAGAAAATGGCGCTCTGGGTTTTCGCCTGGGCGAAGAAGAAACCAAAGA
TCCGGTGTATACGCCGATGGGTGTTTTCATTACCGCGTGGGCACGTTACACCACCATCACCGCCGCACAA
GCGTGCTATGACCGCATTATCTACTGTGATACCGACTCAATTCATCTGACCGGCACGGAAATCCCGGATG
TGATTAAAGATATCGTTGACCCGAAAAAACTGGGTTATTGGGCACACGAATCGACCTTTAAACGTGCTAA
ATACCTGCGCCAGAAAACGTACATCCAAGACATCTACATGAAAGAAGTCGATGGCAAACTGGTGGAAGGT
TCACCGGATGACTATACCGACATTAAATTTTCGGTGAAATGCGCCGGCATGACCGATAAAATTAAGAAAG
AAGTGACGTTCGAAAATTTCAAAGTGGGTTTCAGTCGCAAAATGAAACCGAAACCGGTCCAAGTTCCGGG
CGGCGTTGTGCTGGTCGATGACACCTTCACGATCAAATAAGCTTAATAGCATAACCCCTTGGGGCCTCTA
AACGGGTCTTGAGGGGTTTTTTGCGCTAATGGGAGACGAGCTGCGGCCGCGATTATCAAAAAGGATCTTC
ACCTAGATCCTTTTAAATTAAAAATGAAGTTTTAAATCAATCTAAAGTATATATGAGTAAACTTGGTCTG
ACAGTTACCAATGCTTAATCAGTGAGGCACCTATCTCAGCGATCTGTCTATTTCGTTCATCCATAGTTGC
CTGACTCCCCGTCGTGTAGATAACTACGATACGGGAGGGCTTACCATCTGGCCCCAGTGCTGCAATGATA
CCGCGGGACCCACGCTCACCGGCTCCAGATTTATCAGCAATAAACCAGCCAGCCGGAAGGGCCGAGCGCA
GAAGTGGTCCTGCAACTTTATCCGCCTCCATCCAGTCTATTAATTGTTGCCGGGAAGCTAGAGTAAGTAG
TTCGCCAGTTAATAGTTTGCGCAACGTTGTTGCCATTGCTACAGGCATCGTGGTGTCACGCTCGTCGTTT
GGTATGGCTTCATTCAGCTCCGGTTCCCAACGATCAAGGCGAGTTACATGATCCCCCATGTTGTGCAAAA
AAGCGGTTAGCTCCTTCGGTCCTCCGATCGTTGTCAGAAGTAAGTTGGCCGCAGTGTTATCACTCATGGT
TATGGCAGCACTGCATAATTCTCTTACTGTCATGCCATCCGTAAGATGCTTTTCTGTGACTGGTGAGTAC
TCAACCAAGTCATTCTGAGAATAGTGTATGCGGCGACCGAGTTGCTCTTGCCCGGCGTCAATACGGGATA
ATACCGCGCCACATAGCAGAACTTTAAAAGTGCTCATCATTGGAAAACGTTCTTCGGGGCGAAAACTCTC
AAGGATCTTACCGCTGTTGAGATCCAGTTCGATGTAACCCACTCGTGCACCCAACTGATCTTCAGCATCT
TTTACTTTCACCAGCGTTTCTGGGTGAGCAAAAACAGGAAGGCAAAATGCCGCAAAAAAGGGAATAAGGG
CGACACGGAAATGTTGAATACTCATACTCTTCCTTTTTCAATATTATTGAAGCATTTATCAGGGTTATTG
TCTCATGAGCGGATACATATTTGAATGTATTTAGAAAAATAAACAAATAGGGGTTCCGCGCACATTTCCC
CGAAAAGTGCCACCTGTCATGACCAAAATCCCTTAACGTGAGTTTTCGTTCCACTGAGCGTCAGACCCCG
TAGAAAAGATCAAAGGATCTTCTTGAGATCCTTTTTTTCTGCGCGTAATCTGCTGCTTGCAAACAAAAAA
ACCACCGCTACCAGCGGTGGTTTGTTTGCCGGATCAAGAGCTACCAACTCTTTTTCCGAAGGTAACTGGC
TTCAGCAGAGCGCAGATACCAAATACTGTTCTTCTAGTGTAGCCGTAGTTAGGCCACCACTTCAAGAACT
CTGTAGCACCGCCTACATACCTCGCTCTGCTAATCCTGTTACCAGTGGCTGCTGCCAGTGGCGATAAGTC
GTGTCTTACCGGGTTGGACTCAAGACGATAGTTACCGGATAAGGCGCAGCGGTCGGGCTGAACGGGGGGT
TCGTGCACACAGCCCAGCTTGGAGCGAACGACCTACACCGAACTGAGATACCTACAGCGTGAGCTATGAG
AAAGCGCCACGCTTCCCGAAGGGAGAAAGGCGGACAGGTATCCGGTAAGCGGCAGGGTCGGAACAGGAGA
GCGCACGAGGGAGCTTCCAGGGGGAAACGCCTGGTATCTTTATAGTCCTGTCGGGTTTCGCCACCTCTGA
CTTGAGCGTCGATTTTTGTGATGCTCGTCAGGGGGGCGGAGCCTATGGAAAAACGCCAGCAACGCGGCCT
TTTTACGGTTCCTGGCCTTTTGCTGGCCTTTTGCTCACATGTTCTTTCCTGCGTTATCCCCTGATTCTGT
GGATAACCGTGCGGCCGCAACACGTCTCGTACTGGAGTAATACGACTCACTATAGGGATCCCTATCAGTG
ATAGAGATACTAGAGATTAAAGAGGAGAATAATC
